>Addgene plasmid #33042 | pRK5-Myc-TEAD1-E205K | addgene partial sequence | sequence record 41227 | SP6 5'-ATTTAGGTGACACTATAG-3'
CACTCCCAGGTCCAACTGCACCTCGGTTCTAAGCTGAGAATGGAGCAAAAGCTCATCTCAGAGGAAGATC
TGAAGCTTCTGCAGGTCGACTCTAGAGAAAGGATGAGTGACTCTGCAGATAAGCCAATTGACAATGATGC
AGAAGGGGTCTGGAGCCCCGACATCGAGCAAAGCTTTCAGGAGGCCCTGGCTATCTATCCACCATGTGGG
AGGAGGAAAATCATCTTATCAGACGAAGGCAAAATGTATGGTAGGAATGAATTGATAGCCAGATACATCA
AACTCAGGACAGGCAAGACGAGGACCAGAAAACAGGTGTCTAGTCACATTCAGGTTCTTGCCAGAAGGAA
ATCTCGTGATTTTCATTCCAAGCTAAAGGATCAGACTGCAAAGGATAAGGCCCTGCAGCACATGGCGGCC
ATGTCCTCAGCCCAGATCGTCTCGGCCACTGCCATTCATAACAAGCTGGGGCTGCCTGGGATTCCACGCC
CGACCTTCCCAGGGGCGCCGGGGTTCTGGCCGGGAATGATTCAAACAGGGCAGCCAGGATCCTCACAAGA
CGTCAAGCCTTTTGTGCAGCAGGCCTACCCCATCCAGCCAGCGGTCACAGCCCCCATTCCAGGGTTTGAG
CCTGCATCGGCCCCAGCTCCCTCAGTCCCTGCCTGGCAAGGTCGCTCCATTGGCACAACCAAGCTTCGCC
TGGTGAAATTTTCAGCTTTTCTCGAGCAGCAGCGAGACCCAGACTCGTACAACAAACACCTCTTCGTGCA
CATTGGGCATGCCAACCATTCTTACAGTGACCCATTGCTTGAATCAGTGGACATTCGTCAGATTTATGAC
AAATTTCCTGAAAAGAAAGGTGGCTTAAAGGAACTGTTTGGAAAGGGCCCTCAAA
