>Addgene plasmid #33042 | pRK5-Myc-TEAD1-E205K | addgene partial sequence | sequence record 42786 | SV40pA-R 5'-GAAATTTGTGATGCTATTGC-3'
GCATAACAGTTGGGCCATGGCGGCCATCGATTGAATTCTCAGTCCTTTACAAGCCTGTAAATATGATGTT
GTGCTCCGTGTTCACTATTTGAAACTTCAAACACACAGGCCATGCAGAGTAGAGTTTCTTGTGTATCCCT
GTTTGTTACCACCAATAAAATTGTGAAGTTTTCCAAAACACTGTTCATCATATATTTCTCTGGTAAGTGT
TTGAGCTTGTGGATGAAGTTGATCATATATTCACACATTGGGGAGCGGTTTATTCGGTATACAAATCGGC
CATTCTCAAACCTTGCATACTCCGTCTCTACTTTTTCTACTACTTGCTTCCCAAAGGAGCAAACTTTGGT
GGAACAGGTGACTGTCATATTTTCAGAACTCTCGTACTGACTGGTTACACCATAAAAAGCCCCAGCATCA
TCTTGAATATTGCAGTTTAAATCAGCCCAGAATTTTACGAGGAAGAAGGCATTTTGAGGGCCCTTTCCAA
ACAGTTCCTTTAAGCCACCTTTCTTTTCAGGAAATTTGTCATAAATCTGACGAATGTCCACTGATTCAAG
CAATGGGTCACTGTAAGAATGGTTGGCATGCCCAATGTGCACGAAGAGGTGTTTGTTGTACGAGTCTGGG
TCTCGCTGCTGCTCGAGAAAAGCTGAAAATTTCACCAGGCGAAGCTTGGTTGTGCCAATGGAGCGACCTT
GCCAGGCAGGGACTGAGGGAGCTGGGGCCGATGCAGGCTCAAACCCTGGAATGGGGGCTGTGACCGCTGG
CTGGATGGGGTAGGCCTGCTGCACAAAAGGCTTGACGTCTTGTGAGGATCCTGGCTGCCCTGTTTGAATC
ATTCCCGGCCAGAACCC
