[The description below was written by a language model from this plasmid's Addgene catalogue record.]
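Description:
pRK5-Myc-TEAD1-E205K is a mammalian expression plasmid built on the pRK5 backbone (about 4.7 kb without the insert). It is propagated in E. coli under ampicillin selection. The record gives no feature table and does not state the promoter, polyadenylation signal or origin of replication. pRK5-family vectors are generally known as CMV promoter-driven transient expression vectors, but that detail is not confirmed here. No mammalian selection marker is listed, and the copy number is recorded as unknown.

The insert is human TEAD1 (also known as TEF-1 or TCF-13), a TEA-domain transcription factor that acts as a DNA-binding partner for the coactivator YAP in the Hippo signalling pathway. The coding sequence carries a single amino-acid substitution, E205K, and is fused at its N terminus to a Myc epitope tag. The tag allows the protein to be detected or immunoprecipitated with anti-Myc antibodies, independently of endogenous TEAD proteins.

The plasmid comes from a structural study of the YAP–TEAD complex, which suggests the point mutant was made to test the contribution of this residue to TEAD1 structure or partner binding. The record itself does not describe the functional consequence of E205K. Typical uses would be transient transfection of cultured mammalian cells for co-immunoprecipitation with YAP, comparison with wild-type TEAD1 in transcriptional reporter assays, or other structure–function analyses of the YAP–TEAD interaction.
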