Addgene plasmid #33042: pRK5-Myc-TEAD1-E205K
Depositing lab: Kunliang Guan. Depositing organization: University of California, San Diego (UCSD). Publication: Structural insights into the YAP and TEAD complex. Li Z, Zhao B, Wang P, Chen F, Dong Z, Yang H, Guan KL, Xu Y. Genes Dev. 2010 Feb 1;24(3):235-40. 10.1101/gad.1865810 PubMed 20123905.
Backbone
  Vector backbone: pRK5
  Backbone size w/o insert (bp): 4700
  Vector type: Mammalian Expression
Growth in bacteria
  Bacterial resistance: Ampicillin, 100 μg/mL
  Growth temperature: 37°C
  Growth strain: DH5alpha
  Copy number: Unknown
Gene/Insert
  Gene/Insert name: TEAD1
  Species: H. sapiens (human)
  Mutation: E205K
  Entrez Gene: TEAD1 (a.k.a. AA, NTEF-1, REF1, TCF-13, TCF13, TEAD-1, TEF-1)
  Tag / fusion protein: Myc (N terminal on insert)
Terms and licenses: Academic/Nonprofit Terms; Industry Terms: Not Available to Industry
How to cite: pRK5-Myc-TEAD1-E205K was a gift from Kunliang Guan (Addgene plasmid # 33042 ; http://n2t.net/addgene:33042 ; RRID:Addgene_33042)
